>Addgene plasmid #83445 | pLEX_307-SOD1E133Δ | depositor full sequence | sequence record 165677 | pLEX_307-SOD1E133Δ sequence 8764 bps
CTCGAGGCCTGCAGGTGCAAAGATGGATAAAGTTTTAAACAGAGAGGAATCTTTGCAGCTAATGGACCTT
CTAGGTCTTGAAAGGAGTGGGAATTGGCTCCGGTGCCCGTCAGTGGGCAGAGCGCACATCGCCCACAGTC
CCCGAGAAGTTGGGGGGAGGGGTCGGCAATTGAACCGGTGCCTAGAGAAGGTGGCGCGGGGTAAACTGGG
AAAGTGATGTCGTGTACTGGCTCCGCCTTTTTCCCGAGGGTGGGGGAGAACCGTATATAAGTGCAGTAGT
CGCCGTGAACGTTCTTTTTCGCAACGGGTTTGCCGCCAGAACACAGGTAAGTGCCGTGTGTGGTTCCCGC
GGGCCTGGCCTCTTTACGGGTTATGGCCCTTGCGTGCCTTGAATTACTTCCACCTGGCTGCAGTACGTGA
TTCTTGATCCCGAGCTTCGGGTTGGAAGTGGGTGGGAGAGTTCGAGGCCTTGCGCTTAAGGAGCCCCTTC
GCCTCGTGCTTGAGTTGAGGCCTGGCCTGGGCGCTGGGGCCGCCGCGTGCGAATCTGGTGGCACCTTCGC
GCCTGTCTCGCTGCTTTCGATAAGTCTCTAGCCATTTAAAATTTTTGATGACCTGCTGCGACGCTTTTTT
TCTGGCAAGATAGTCTTGTAAATGCGGGCCAAGATCTGCACACTGGTATTTCGGTTTTTGGGGCCGCGGG
CGGCGACGGGGCCCGTGCGTCCCAGCGCACATGTTCGGCGAGGCGGGGCCTGCGAGCGCGGCCACCGAGA
ATCGGACGGGGGTAGTCTCAAGCTGGCCGGCCTGCTCTGGTGCCTGGCCTCGCGCCGCCGTGTATCGCCC
CGCCCTGGGCGGCAAGGCTGGCCCGGTCGGCACCAGTTGCGTGAGCGGAAAGATGGCCGCTTCCCGGCCC
TGCTGCAGGGAGCTCAAAATGGAGGACGCGGCGCTCGGGAGAGCGGGCGGGTGAGTCACCCACACAAAGG
AAAAGGGCCTTTCCGTCCTCAGCCGTCGCTTCATGTGACTCCACGGAGTACCGGGCGCCGTCCAGGCACC
TCGATTAGTTCTCGAGCTTTTGGAGTACGTCGTCTTTAGGTTGGGGGGAGGGGTTTTATGCGATGGAGTT
TCCCCACACTGAGTGGGTGGAGACTGAAGTTAGGCCAGCTTGGCACTTGATGTAATTCTCCTTGGAATTT
GCCCTTTTTGAGTTTGGATCTTGGTTCATTCTCAAGCCTCAGACAGTGGTTCAAAGTTTTTTTCTTCCAT
TTCAGGTGTCGTGAGGCTAGCAGCTCAGATCTCGAGCTCAAGCTTCGAATTCCATGGCGACGAAGGCCGT
GTGCGTGCTGAAGGGCGACGGCCCAGTGCAGGGCATCATCAATTTCGAGCAGAAGGAAAGTAATGGACCA
GTGAAGGTGTGGGGAAGCATTAAAGGACTGACTGAAGGCCTGCATGGATTCCATGTTCATGAGTTTGGAG
ATAATACAGCAGGCTGTACCAGTGCAGGTCCTCACTTTAATCCTCTATCCAGAAAACACGGTGGGCCAAA
GGATGAAGAGAGGCATGTTGGAGACTTGGGCAATGTGACTGCTGACAAAGATGGTGTGGCCGATGTGTCT
ATTGAAGATTCTGTGATCTCACTCTCAGGAGACCATTGCATCATTGGCCGCACACTGGTGGTCCATGAAA
AAGCAGATGACTTGGGCAAAGGTGGAAATGAAAGTACAAAGACAGGAAACGCTGGAAGTCGTTTGGCTTG
TGGTGTAATTGGGATCGCCCAATGAACTAGTACGCGTTAAGTCGACAATCAACCTCTGGATTACAAAATT
TGTGAAAGATTGACTGGTATTCTTAACTATGTTGCTCCTTTTACGCTATGTGGATACGCTGCTTTAATGC
CTTTGTATCATGCTATTGCTTCCCGTATGGCTTTCATTTTCTCCTCCTTGTATAAATCCTGGTTGCTGTC
TCTTTATGAGCAGTTGTGGCCCGTTGTCAGGCAACGTGGCGTGGTGTGCACTGTGTTTGCTGACGCAACC
CCCACTGGTTGGGGCATTGCCACCACCTGTCAGCTCCTTTCCGGGACTTTCGCTTTCCCCCTCCCTATTG
CCACGGCGGAACTCATCGCCGCCTGCCTTGCCCGCTGCTGGACAGGGGCTCGGCTGTTGGGCACTGACAA
TTCCGTGGTGTTGTCGGGGAAATCATCGTCCTTTCCTTGGCTGCTCGCCTGTGTTGCCACCTGGATTCTG
CGCGGGACGTCCTTCTGCTACGTCCCTTCGGCCCTCAATCCAGCGGACCTTCCTTCCCGCGGCCTGCTGC
CGGCTCTGCGGCCTCTTCCGCGTCTTCGCCTTCGCCCTCAGACGAGTCGGATCTCCCTTTGGGCCGCCTC
CCCGCGTCGACTTTAAGACCAATGACTTACAAGGCAGCTGTAGATCTTAGCCACTTTTTAAAAGAAAAGG
GGGGACTGGAAGGGCTAATTCACTCCCAACGAAGACAAGATCTGCTTTTTGCTTGTACTGGGTCTCTCTG
GTTAGACCAGATCTGAGCCTGGGAGCTCTCTGGCTAACTAGGGAACCCACTGCTTAAGCCTCAATAAAGC
TTGCCTTGAGTGCTTCAAGTAGTGTGTGCCCGTCTGTTGTGTGACTCTGGTAACTAGAGATCCCTCAGAC
CCTTTTAGTCAGTGTGGAAAATCTCTAGCAGTACGTATAGTAGTTCATGTCATCTTATTATTCAGTATTT
ATAACTTGCAAAGAAATGAATATCAGAGAGTGAGAGGAACTTGTTTATTGCAGCTTATAATGGTTACAAA
TAAAGCAATAGCATCACAAATTTCACAAATAAAGCATTTTTTTCACTGCATTCTAGTTGTGGTTTGTCCA
AACTCATCAATGTATCTTATCATGTCTGGCTCTAGCTATCCCGCCCCTAACTCCGCCCATCCCGCCCCTA
ACTCCGCCCAGTTCCGCCCATTCTCCGCCCCATGGCTGACTAATTTTTTTTATTTATGCAGAGGCCGAGG
CCGCCTCGGCCTCTGAGCTATTCCAGAAGTAGTGAGGAGGCTTTTTTGGAGGCCTAGGGACGTACCCAAT
TCGCCCTATAGTGAGTCGTATTACGCGCGCTCACTGGCCGTCGTTTTACAACGTCGTGACTGGGAAAACC
CTGGCGTTACCCAACTTAATCGCCTTGCAGCACATCCCCCTTTCGCCAGCTGGCGTAATAGCGAAGAGGC
CCGCACCGATCGCCCTTCCCAACAGTTGCGCAGCCTGAATGGCGAATGGG
[124 nt withheld, positions 3271-3394]
C
[91 nt withheld, positions 3396-3486]
A
[49 nt withheld, positions 3488-3536]
CCTTTGACGTTGGAGTCCACGTTCTTT
[37 nt withheld, positions 3564-3600]
ACCCTATCTCGGTCTATTCTTTTGATTTATAAGGGATTTTGCCGATTTCGGCCTATTGGTTAAAAAATGA
GCTGATTTAACAAAAATTTAACGCGAATTTTAACAAAATATTAACGCTTACAATTTAGGTGGCACTTTTC
GGGGAAATGTGCGCGGAACCCCTATTTGTTTATTTTTCTAAATACATTCAAATATGTATCCGCTCATGAG
ACAATAACCCTGATAAATGCTTCAATAATATTGAAAAAGGAAGAGTATGAGTATTCAACATTTCCGTGTC
GCCCTTATTCCCTTTTTTGCGGCATTTTGCCTTCCTGTTTTTGCTCACCCAGAAACGCTGGTGAAAGTAA
AAGATGCTGAAGATCAGTTGGGTGCACGAGTGGGTTACATCGAACTGGATCTCAACAGCGGTAAGATCCT
TGAGAGTTTTCGCCCCGAAGAACGTTTTCCAATGATGAGCACTTTTAAAGTTCTGCTATGTGGCGCGGTA
TTATCCCGTATTGACGCCGGGCAAGAGCAACTCGGTCGCCGCATACACTATTCTCAGAATGACTTGGTTG
AGTACTCACCAGTCACAGAAAAGCATCTTACGGATGGCATGACAGTAAGAGAATTATGCAGTGCTGCCAT
AACCATGAGTGATAACACTGCGGCCAACTTACTTCTGACAACGATCGGAGGACCGAAGGAGCTAACCGCT
TTTTTGCACAACATGGGGGATCATGTAACTCGCCTTGATCGTTGGGAACCGGAGCTGAATGAAGCCATAC
CAAACGACGAGCGTGACACCACGATGCCTGTAGCAATGGCAACAACGTTGCGCAAACTATTAACTGGCGA
ACTACTTACTCTAGCTTCCCGGCAACAATTAATAGACTGGATGGAGGCGGATAAAGTTGCAGGACCACTT
CTGCGCTCGGCCCTTCCGGCTGGCTGGTTTATTGCTGATAAATCTGGAGCCGGTGAGCGTGGGTCTCGCG
GTATCATTGCAGCACTGGGGCCAGATGGTAAGCCCTCCCGTATCGTAGTTATCTACACGACGGGGAGTCA
GGCAACTATGGATGAACGAAATAGACAGATCGCTGAGATAGGTGCCTCACTGATTAAGCATTGGTAACTG
TCAGACCAAGTTTACTCATATATACTTTAGATTGATTTAAAACTTCATTTTTAATTTAAAAGGATCTAGG
TGAAGATCCTTTTTGATAATCTCATGACCAAAATCCCTTAACGTGAGTTTTCGTTCCACTGAGCGTCAGA
CCCCGTAGAAAAGATCAAAGGATCTTCTTGAGATCCTTTTTTTCTGCGCGTAATCTGCTGCTTGCAAACA
AAAAAACCACCGCTACCAGCGGTGGTTTGTTTGCCGGATCAAGAGCTACCAACTCTTTTTCCGAAGGTAA
CTGGCTTCAGCAGAGCGCAGATACCAAATACTGTTCTTCTAGTGTAGCCGTAGTTAGGCCACCACTTCAA
GAACTCTGTAGCACCGCCTACATACCTCGCTCTGCTAATCCTGTTACCAGTGGCTGCTGCCAGTGGCGAT
AAGTCGTGTCTTACCGGGTTGGACTCAAGACGATAGTTACCGGATAAGGCGCAGCGGTCGGGCTGAACGG
GGGGTTCGTGCACACAGCCCAGCTTGGAGCGAACGACCTACACCGAACTGAGATACCTACAGCGTGAGCT
ATGAGAAAGCGCCACGCTTCCCGAAGGGAGAAAGGCGGACAGGTATCCGGTAAGCGGCAGGGTCGGAACA
GGAGAGCGCACGAGGGAGCTTCCAGGGGGAAACGCCTGGTATCTTTATAGTCCTGTCGGGTTTCGCCACC
TCTGACTTGAGCGTCGATTTTTGTGATGCTCGTCAGGGGGGCGGAGCCTATGGAAAAACGCCAGCAACGC
GGCCTTTTTACGGTTCCTGGCCTTTTGCTGGCCTTTTGCTCACATGTTCTTTCCTGCGTTATCCCCTGAT
TCTGTGGATAACCGTATTACCGCCTTTGAGTGAGCTGATACCGCTCGCCGCAGCCGAACGACCGAGCGCA
GCGAGTCAGTGAGCGAGGAAGCGGAAGAGCGCCCAATACGCAAACCGCCTCTCCCCGCGCGTTGGCCGAT
TCATTAATGCAGCTGGCACGACAGGTTTCCCGACTGGAAAGCGGGCAGTGAGCGCAACGCAATTAATGTG
AGTTAGCTCACTCATTAGGCACCCCAGGCTTTACACTTTATGCTTCCGGCTCGTATGTTGTGTGGAATTG
TGAGCGGATAACAATTTCACACAGGAAACAGCTATGACCATGATTACGCCAAGCGCGCAATTAACCCTCA
CTAAAGGGAACAAAAGCTGGAGCTGCAAGCTTAATGTAGTCTTATGCAATACTCTTGTAGTCTTGCAACA
TGGTAACGATGAGTTAGCAACATGCCTTACAAGGAGAGAAAAAGCACCGTGCATGCCGATTGGTGGAAGT
AAGGTGGTACGATCGTGCCTTATTAGGAAGGCAACAGACGGGTCTGACATGGATTGGACGAACCACTGAA
TTGCCGCATTGCAGAGATATTGTATTTAAGTGCCTAGCTCGATACATAAACGGGTCTCTCTGGTTAGACC
AGATCTGAGCCTGGGAGCTCTCTGGCTAACTAGGGAACCCACTGCTTAAGCCTCAATAAAGCTTGCCTTG
AGTGCTTCAAGTAGTGTGTGCCCGTCTGTTGTGTGACTCTGGTAACTAGAGATCCCTCAGACCCTTTTAG
TCAGTGTGGAAAATCTCTAGCAGTGGCGCCCGAACAGGGACTTGAAAGCGAAAGGGAAACCAGAGGAGCT
CTCTCGACGCAGGACTCGGCTTGCTGAAGCGCGCACGGCAAGAGGCGAGGGGCGGCGACTGGTGAGTACG
CCAAAAATTTTGACTAGCGGAGGCTAGAAGGAGAGAGATGGGTGCGAGAGCGTCAGTATTAAGCGGGGGA
GAATTAGATCGCGATGGGAAAAAATTCGGTTAAGGCCAGGGGGAAAGAAAAAATATAAATTAAAACATAT
AGTATGGGCAAGCAGGGAGCTAGAACGATTCGCAGTTAATCCTGGCCTGTTAGAAACATCAGAAGGCTGT
AGACAAATACTGGGACAGCTACAACCATCCCTTCAGACAGGATCAGAAGAACTTAGATCATTATATAATA
CAGTAGCAACCCTCTATTGTGTGCATCAAAGGATAGAGATAAAAGACACCAAGGAAGCTTTAGACAAGAT
AGAGGAAGAGCAAAACAAAAGTAAGACCACCGCACAGCAAGCGGCCGCTGATCTTCAGACCTGGAGGAGG
AGATATGAGGGACAATTGGAGAAGTGAATTATATAAATATAAAGTAGTAAAAATTGAACCATTAGGAGTA
GCACCCACCAAGGCAAAGAGAAGAGTGGTGCAGAGAGAAAAAAGAGCAGTGGGAATAGGAGCTTTGTTCC
TTGGGTTCTTGGGAGCAGCAGGAAGCACTATGGGCGCAGCGTCAATGACGCTGACGGTACAGGCCAGACA
ATTATTGTCTGGTATAGTGCAGCAGCAGAACAATTTGCTGAGGGCTATTGAGGCGCAACAGCATCTGTTG
CAACTCACAGTCTGGGGCATCAAGCAGCTCCAGGCAAGAATCCTGGCTGTGGAAAGATACCTAAAGGATC
AACAGCTCCTGGGGATTTGGGGTTGCTCTGGAAAACTCATTTGCACCACTGCTGTGCCTTGGAATGCTAG
TTGGAGTAATAAATCTCTGGAACAGATTTGGAATCACACGACCTGGATGGAGTGGGACAGAGAAATTAAC
AATTACACAAGCTTAATACACTCCTTAATTGAAGAATCGCAAAACCAGCAAGAAAAGAATGAACAAGAAT
TATTGGAATTAGATAAATGGGCAAGTTTGTGGAATTGGTTTAACATAACAAATTGGCTGTGGTATATAAA
ATTATTCATAATGATAGTAGGAGGCTTGGTAGGTTTAAGAATAGTTTTTGCTGTACTTTCTATAGTGAAT
AGAGTTAGGCAGGGATATTCACCATTATCGTTTCAGACCCACCTCCCAACCCCGAGGGGACCCATGCATT
GCATCTCAATTAGTCAGCAACCAGGTGTGGAAAGTCCCCAGGCTCCCCAGCAGGCAGAAGTATGCAAAGC
ATGCGTCTCAATTAGTCAGCAACCATAGTCCCGCCCCTAACTCCGCCCATCCCGCCCCTAACTCCGCCCA
GTTCCGCCCATTCTCCGCCCCATGGCTGACTAATTTTTTTTATTTATGCAGAGGCCGAGGCCGCCTCGGC
CTCTGAGCTATTCCAGAAGTAGTGAGGAGGCTTTTTTGGAGGCCTAGGCTTTTGCAAAAAGCTTTCTAGA
GGTACCACCGGAGCTTACCATGACCGAGTACAAGCCCACGGTGCGCCTCGCCACCCGCGACGACGTCCCC
AGGGCCGTACGCACCCTCGCCGCCGCGTTCGCCGACTACCCCGCCACGCGCCACACCGTCGATCCGGACC
GCCACATCGAGCGGGTCACCGAGCTGCAAGAACTCTTCCTCACGCGCGTCGGGCTCGACATCGGCAAGGT
GTGGGTCGCGGACGACGGCGCCGCCGTGGCGGTCTGGACCACGCCGGAGAGCGTCGAAGCGGGGGCGGTG
TTCGCCGAGATCGGCCCGCGCATGGCCGAGTTGAGCGGTTCCCGGCTGGCCGCGCAGCAACAGATGGAAG
GCCTCCTGGCGCCGCACCGGCCCAAGGAGCCCGCGTGGTTCCTGGCCACCGTCGGCGTCTCGCCCGACCA
CCAGGGCAAGGGTCTGGGCAGCGCCGTCGTGCTCCCCGGAGTGGAGGCGGCCGAGCGCGCCGGGGTGCCC
GCCTTCCTGGAGACCTCCGCGCCCCGCAACCTCCCCTTCTACGAGCGGCTCGGCTTCACCGTCACCGCCG
ACGTCGAGGTGCCCGAAGGACCGCGCACCTGGTGCATGACCCGCAAGCCCGGTGCCAGTTAACGAATTCT
AGATCTTGAGACAAATGGCAGTATTCATCCACAATTTTAAAAGAAAAGGGGGGATTGGGGGGTACAGTGC
AGGGGAAAGAATAGTAGACATAATAGCAACAGACATACAAACTAAAGAATTACAAAAACAAATTACAAAA
ATTCAAAATTTTCGGGTTTATTACAGGGACAGCAGAGATCCACTTTGGCGCCGG
Features (pLannotate 1.2.2; 31 found; start..end, strand, type, name):
     23..89      +  CDS            small t antigen (fragment): SV40 (simian virus 40) small t antigen
     96..1274    +  promoter       EF-1α promoter: strong constitutive promoter for human elongation factor EF-1α
   1284..1312    +  misc_feature   MCS (fragment): multiple cloning site
   1314..1772    +  CDS            SOD1: SODC_HUMAN - Experimental evidence at protein level: Swiss-Prot protein existence level 1. Destroys radicals which are normally produced within the cells and which are toxic to biological systems. From Homo sapiens (Human).
   1797..2385    +  misc_feature   WPRE: woodchuck hepatitis virus posttranscriptional regulatory element
   2436..2455    +  misc_feature   cPPT/CTS (fragment): central polypurine tract and central termination sequence of HIV-1
   2457..2690    +  LTR            3' LTR (ΔU3): self-inactivating 3' long terminal repeat (LTR) from HIV-1
   2768..2889    +  polyA_signal   SV40 poly(A) signal: SV40 polyadenylation signal
   2929..3064    +  rep_origin     SV40 ori: SV40 origin of replication
   3085..3103    -  promoter       T7 promoter: promoter for bacteriophage T7 RNA polymerase
   3111..3266    +  CDS            lacZα (fragment): LacZα fragment of β-galactosidase; lacZ fragment
   3271..3699    +  rep_origin     f1 ori (sequence partly withheld): f1 bacteriophage origin of replication; arrow indicates direction of (+) strand synthesis
   3752..3856    +  promoter       AmpR promoter: bla
   3857..4717    +  CDS            AmpR: β-lactamase; bla; confers resistance to ampicillin, carbenicillin, and related antibiotics
   4888..5476    +  rep_origin     ori: high-copy-number ColE1/pMB1/pBR322/pUC origin of replication
   5659..5751    +  CDS            lacI (fragment): lac repressor; lacI; The lac repressor binds to the lac operator to inhibit transcription in E. coli. This inhibition can be relieved by adding lactose or isopropyl-β-D-thiogalactopyranoside (IPTG).
   5764..5785    +  protein_bind   CAP binding site: CAP binding activates transcription in the presence of cAMP. E. coli catabolite activator protein
   5800..5830    +  promoter       lac promoter: promoter for the E. coli lac operon
   5838..5854    +  protein_bind   lac operator: The lac repressor binds to the lac operator to inhibit transcription in E. coli. This inhibition can be relieved by adding lactose or isopropyl-β-D-thiogalactopyranoside (IPTG). lac repressor encoded by lacI
   5899..5917    +  promoter       T3 promoter: promoter for bacteriophage T3 RNA polymerase
   5945..6171    +  promoter       RSV promoter: Rous sarcoma virus enhancer/promoter
   6172..6352    +  LTR            5' LTR (truncated): truncated 5' long terminal repeat (LTR) from HIV-1
   6399..6524    +  misc_feature   HIV-1 Ψ: packaging signal of human immunodeficiency virus type 1
   6508..6871    +  CDS            HIV-1 gag (fragment): gag protein from human immunodeficiency virus 1; gag
   7017..7250    +  misc_feature   RRE: The Rev response element (RRE) of HIV-1 allows for Rev-dependent mRNA export from the nucleus to the cytoplasm.
   7627..7653    +  CDS            Rev (fragment): human immunodeficiency virus 1 (HIV-1) Rev protein; rev; enhances nuclear export of unspliced and incompletely spliced viral mRNAs
   7660..7683    +  promoter       SV40 promoter (fragment): SV40 early promoter
   7684..7755    +  promoter       SV40 promoter (fragment): SV40 enhancer and early promoter
   7779..7914    +  rep_origin     SV40 ori: SV40 origin of replication
   7960..8556    +  CDS            PuroR (fragment): puromycin N-acetyltransferase; pac from Streptomyces; confers resistance to puromycin
   8605..8722    +  misc_feature   cPPT/CTS: central polypurine tract and central termination sequence of HIV-1
