[The description below was written by a language model from this plasmid's Addgene catalogue record and pLannotate feature annotations shown in this document.]
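Description:
pLEX_307-SOD1E133Δ is a lentiviral mammalian expression plasmid built on the pLEX_307 backbone, from which the Gateway cloning cassette and the V5 tag were removed. It is maintained in E. coli through a high-copy ColE1/pUC-type origin with ampicillin resistance (AmpR, β-lactamase), and also carries an f1 origin and residual lac and T7/T3 promoter elements from its cloning-vector ancestry. The viral framework is a third-generation, self-inactivating design. An RSV promoter drives a truncated HIV-1 5' LTR, followed by the Ψ packaging signal with a gag fragment, the Rev response element, a cPPT/CTS, and a ΔU3 3' LTR with an SV40 polyadenylation signal downstream. Because the plasmid supplies only these cis-acting elements, packaging functions must be provided in trans to make virus.

Within the proviral region there are two expression units. An SV40 early promoter/origin segment drives puromycin N-acetyltransferase, allowing puromycin selection of transduced or transfected cells. After the cPPT/CTS, the strong constitutive EF-1α promoter drives human SOD1 carrying the E133Δ mutation (deletion of glutamate 133). This insert was amplified from a related SOD1E133Δ-AcGFP1 plasmid and placed between retained NheI and SpeI sites. The feature table shows only the SOD1 coding sequence, preceded by a short multiple-cloning-site remnant and with no fusion tag or reporter annotated. This may account for the listed 720 bp insert size being larger than the roughly 460 bp annotated SOD1 ORF. A WPRE downstream of the insert enhances transcript stability and expression. The record gives the purpose simply as mammalian expression of SOD1E133Δ, and the associated publication concerns human mitochondrial protein interactions linked to neurodegeneration.
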