Addgene plasmid #83445: pLEX_307-SOD1E133Δ
Purpose: Mammalian expression of SOD1E133Δ.
Depositing lab: Mohan Babu. Depositing organization: University of Regina. Publication: A Map of Human Mitochondrial Protein Interactions Linked to Neurodegeneration Reveals New Mechanisms of Redox Homeostasis and NF-kappaB Signaling. Malty RH, Aoki H, Kumar A, Phanse S, Amin S, Zhang Q, Minic Z, Goebels F, Musso G, Wu Z, Abou-Tok H, Meyer M, Deineko V, Kassir S, Sidhu V, Jessulat M, Scott NE, Xiong X, Vlasblom J, Prasad B, Foster LJ, Alberio T, Garavaglia B, Yu H, Bader GD, Nakamura K, Parkinson J, Babu M. Cell Syst. 2017 Nov 7. pii: S2405-4712(17)30447-7. doi: 10.1016/j.cels.2017.10.010. PubMed 29128334.
Backbone
  Vector backbone: pLEX_307 (plasmid #41392)
  Backbone manufacturer: David Root
  Backbone size w/o insert (bp): 10065
  Total vector size (bp): 8767
  Modifications to backbone: Removal of gateway cloning cassette and V5 tag
  Vector type: Mammalian Expression, Lentiviral
  Selectable markers: Puromycin
Growth in bacteria
  Bacterial resistance: Ampicillin, 100 μg/mL
  Growth temperature: 30°C
  Growth strain: NEB Stable
  Growth instructions: No longer than 16 hours culture.
  Copy number: High Copy
Gene/Insert
  Gene/Insert name: SOD1
  Species: H. sapiens (human)
  Insert size (bp): 720
  Mutation: E133Δ
  Entrez Gene: SOD1 (a.k.a. ALS, ALS1, HEL-S-44, IPOA, SOD, STAHP, hSod1, homodimer)
  Promoter: EF-1α
  Cloning method: Restriction Enzyme; 5′ cloning site NheI (not destroyed); 3′ cloning site SpeI (not destroyed)
  Sequencing primers: 5′ EF-1α_F; 3′ WPRE_R
Resource information
  A portion of this plasmid was derived from a plasmid made by: Mohan Babu lab (pSOD1E133Δ-AcGFP1, #83419)
Terms and licenses: Academic/Nonprofit Terms; Industry Terms: Not Available to Industry
Depositor comments: PCR cloning (F: TAAGCAGCTAGCAGCTCAGATCTCGAGCTCAAGC, R: TAAGCAACTAGTTCATTGGGCGATCCCAATTACACC) followed by cleanup, NheI/SpeI restriction digestion of PCR product and destination vector, gel purification and ligation.
How to cite: pLEX_307-SOD1E133Δ was a gift from Mohan Babu (Addgene plasmid # 83445 ; http://n2t.net/addgene:83445 ; RRID:Addgene_83445)
