>Addgene plasmid #83445 | pLEX_307-SOD1E133Δ | depositor partial sequence | sequence record 159085 | EF-1α_F
GAGGCTAGCAGCTCAGATCTCGAGCTCAAGCTTCGAATTCCATGGCGACGAAGGCCGTGTGCGTGCTGAA
GGGCGACGGCCCAGTGCAGGGCATCATCAATTTCGAGCAGAAGGAAAGTAATGGACCAGTGAAGGTGTGG
GGAAGCATTAAAGGACTGACTGAAGGCCTGCATGGATTCCATGTTCATGAGTTTGGAGATAATACAGCAG
GCTGTACCAGTGCAGGTCCTCACTTTAATCCTCTATCCAGAAAACACGGTGGGCCAAAGGATGAAGAGAG
GCATGTTGGAGACTTGGGCAATGTGACTGCTGACAAAGATGGTGTGGCCGATGTGTCTATTGAAGATTCT
GTGATCTCACTCTCAGGAGACCATTGCATCATTGGCCGCACACTGGTGGTCCATGAAAAAGCAGATGACT
TGGGCAAAGGTGGAAATGAAAGTACAAAGACAGGAAACGCTGGAAGTCGTTTGGCTTGTGGTGTAATTGG
GATCGCCCAATGAACTAGTACGCGTTAAGTCGACAATCAACCTCTGGATTACAAAATTTGTGAAAGATTG
ACTGGTATTCTTAACTATGTTGCTCCTTTTACGCTATGTGGATACGCTGCTTTAATGCCTTTGTATCATG
CTATTGCTTCCCGTATGGCTTTCATTTTCTCCTCCTTGTATAAATCCTGGTTGCTGTCTCTTTATGAG
