>Addgene plasmid #83445 | pLEX_307-SOD1E133Δ | depositor partial sequence | sequence record 159086 | WPRE_R
CCTGCTGCAGGGAGCTCAAAATGGAGGACGCGGCGCTCGGGAGAGCGGGCGGGTGAGTCACCCACACAAA
GGAAAAGGGCCTTTCCGTCCTCAGCCGTCGCTTCATGTGACTCCACGGAGTACCGGGCGCCGTCCAGGCA
CCTCGATTAGTTCTCGAGCTTTTGGAGTACGTCGTCTTTAGGTTGGGGGGAGGGGTTTTATGCGATGGAG
TTTCCCCACACTGAGTGGGTGGAGACTGAAGTTAGGCCAGCTTGGCACTTGATGTAATTCTCCTTGGAAT
TTGCCCTTTTTGAGTTTGGATCTTGGTTCATTCTCAAGCCTCAGACAGTGGTTCAAAGTTTTTTTCTTCC
ATTTCAGGTGTCGTGAGGCTAGCAGCTCAGATCTCGAGCTCAAGCTTCGAATTCCATGGCGACGAAGGCC
GTGTGCGTGCTGAAGGGCGACGGCCCAGTGCAGGGCATCATCAATTTCGAGCAGAAGGAAAGTAATGGAC
CAGTGAAGGTGTGGGGAAGCATTAAAGGACTGACTGAAGGCCTGCATGGATTCCATGTTCATGAGTTTGG
AGATAATACAGCAGGCTGTACCAGTGCAGGTCCTCACTTTAATCCTCTATCCAGAAAACACGGTGGGCCA
AAGGATGAAGAGAGGCATGTTGGAGACTTGGGCAATGTGACTGCTGACAAAGATGGTGTGGCCGATGTGT
CTATTGAAGATTCTGTGATCTCACTCTCAGGAGACCATTGCATCATTGGCCGCACACTGGTGGTCCATGA
AAAAGCAGATGACTTGGGCAAAGGTGGAAATGAAAGTACAAAGACAGGAAACGCTGGAAGTCGTTTGGCT
TGTGGTGTAATTGGGATCGCCCAATGAACTAGTACGCGTTAAGTCGACAATCAACCTCTGGATTACAAAA
TT
