>Addgene plasmid #83445 | pLEX_307-SOD1E133Δ | addgene partial sequence | sequence record 165675 | EF1a-F 5'-TCAAGCCTCAGACAGTGGTTC-3'
ATTTCAGGTGTCGTGAGGCTAGCAGCTCAGATCTCGAGCTCAAGCTTCGAATTCCATGGCGACGAAGGCC
GTGTGCGTGCTGAAGGGCGACGGCCCAGTGCAGGGCATCATCAATTTCGAGCAGAAGGAAAGTAATGGAC
CAGTGAAGGTGTGGGGAAGCATTAAAGGACTGACTGAAGGCCTGCATGGATTCCATGTTCATGAGTTTGG
AGATAATACAGCAGGCTGTACCAGTGCAGGTCCTCACTTTAATCCTCTATCCAGAAAACACGGTGGGCCA
AAGGATGAAGAGAGGCATGTTGGAGACTTGGGCAATGTGACTGCTGACAAAGATGGTGTGGCCGATGTGT
CTATTGAAGATTCTGTGATCTCACTCTCAGGAGACCATTGCATCATTGGCCGCACACTGGTGGTCCATGA
AAAAGCAGATGACTTGGGCAAAGGTGGAAATGAAAGTACAAAGACAGGAAACGCTGGAAGTCGTTTGGCT
TGTGGTGTAATTGGGATCGCCCAATGAACTAGTACGCGTTAAGTCGACAATCAACCTCTGGATTACAAAA
TTTGTGAAAGATTGACTGGTATTCTTAACTATGTTGCTCCTTTTACGCTATGTGGATACGCTGCTTTAAT
GCCTTTGTATCATGCTATTGCTTCCCGTATGGCTTTCATTTTCTCCTCCTTGTATAAATCCTGGTTGCTG
TCTCTTTATGAGCAGTTGTGGCCCGTTGTCAGGCAACGTGGCGTGGTGTGCACTGTGTTTGCTGACGCAA
CCCCCACTGGTTGGGGCATTGCCACCACCTGTCAGCTCCTTTCCGGGACTTTCGCTTTCCCCCTCCCTAT
TGCCACGGCGGAACTCATCGCCGCCTGCCTTGCCCGCTGCTGGACAGGGGCTCGGCTGTTGGGCACTGAC
AATTCCGTGGTGTTGTCGGGGAAATCATCGTCCTTTCCTTGGCTGCTCGCCTGTGTTGCCACCTGGATTC
TGCGCGGGACGTCCTTCTGCTACGTCCCTTCGGCCCTCAATCCAGCGGACCTTCCTTCCCGCGGCCTGCT
GCCGGCTCTGCGGCCTCT
