>Addgene plasmid #83445 | pLEX_307-SOD1E133Δ | addgene partial sequence | sequence record 165676 | EF1a-R 5'-CACGGCGACTACTGCACTTA-3'
CCTCGGGAAAAAGGCGGAGCCAGTACACGACATCACTTTCCCAGTTTACCCCGCGCCACCTTCTCTAGGC
ACCGGTTCAATTGCCGACCCCTCCCCCCAACTTCTCGGGGACTGTGGGCGATGTGCGCTCTGCCCACTGA
CGGGCACCGGAGCCAATTCCCACTCCTTTCAAGACCTAGAAGGTCCATTAGCTGCAAAGATTCCTCTCTG
TTTAAAACTTTATCCATCTTTGCACCTGCAGGCCTCGAGCCGGCGCCAAAGTGGATCTCTGCTGTCCCTG
TAATAAACCCGAAAATTTTGAATTTTTGTAATTTGTTTTTGTAATTCTTTAGTTTGTATGTCTGTTGCTA
TTATGTCTACTATTCTTTCCCCTGCACTGTACCCCCCAATCCCCCCTTTTCTTTTAAAATTGTGGATGAA
TACTGCCATTTGTCTCAAGATCTAGAATTCGTTAACTGGCACCGGGCTTGCGGGTCATGCACCAGGTGCG
CGGTCCTTCGGGCACCTCGACGTCGGCGGTGACGGTGAAGCCGAGCCGCTCGTAGAAGGGGAGGTTGCGG
GGCGCGGAGGTCTCCAGGAAGGCGGGCACCCCGGCGCGCTCGGCCGCCTCCACTCCGGGGAGCACGACGG
CGCTGCCCAGACCCTTGCCCTGGTGGTCGGGCGAGACGCCGACGGTGGCCAGGAACCACGCGGGCTCCTT
GGGCCGGTGCGGCGCCAGGAGGCCTTCCATCTGTTGCTGCGCGGCCAGCCGGGAACCGCTCAACTCGGCC
ATGCGCGGGCCGATCTCGGCGAACACCGCCCCCGCTTCGACGCTCTCCGGCGTGGTCCAGACCGCCACGG
CGGCGCCGTCGTCCGCGACCCACACCTTGCCGATGTCGAGCCCGACGCGCGTGAGGAAGAGTTCTTGCAG
CTCGGTGACCCGCTCGATGTGGCGGTCCGGATCGACGGTGTGGCGCGTGGCGGGGTAGTCGGCGAACGCG
GCGGCGAGGGTGCGTACGGCCCTGGGG
